Addgene plasmid #166699: pLSB-HYG
Purpose: Combined sgRNA/Cas9 pLSB vector with hphMX6 (hygromycin) marker. Golden Gate-ready for cloning custom sgRNA sequences.
Depositing lab: Robin Allshire. Depositing organization: University of Edinburgh. Publication: SpEDIT: A fast and efficient CRISPR/Cas9 method for fission yeast. Torres-Garcia S, Di Pompeo L, Eivers L, Gaborieau B, White SA, Pidoux AL, Kanigowska P, Yaseen I, Cai Y, Allshire RC. Wellcome Open Res. 2020 Nov 24;5:274. doi: 10.12688/wellcomeopenres.16405.1. eCollection 2020. PubMed 33313420.
Backbone
  Vector backbone: pLSB
  Backbone size w/o insert (bp): 5444
  Total vector size (bp): 12001
  Vector type: Yeast Expression
  Selectable markers: Hygromycin
Growth in bacteria
  Bacterial resistance: Ampicillin, 100 μg/mL
  Growth temperature: 37°C
  Growth strain: DH5alpha
  Copy number: Unknown
Gene/Insert 1
  Gene/Insert name: tRNA promoter : sgRNA cassette
  Species: S. pombe (fission yeast)
  Insert size (bp): 1393
  Promoter: tRNA promoter
  Cloning method: Gibson Cloning
  Sequencing primers: 5′ gtaaaacgacggccagt
Gene/Insert 2
  Gene/Insert name: adh15 promoter : Cas9 codon-optimised for S. pombe
  Species: Streptococcus pyogenes
  Insert size (bp): 5164
  Promoter: adh15 promoter
  Cloning method: Gibson Cloning
  Sequencing primers: 5′ GTCGCCCTCCTATTGGCTTC
Terms and licenses: Academic/Nonprofit Terms; Industry Terms: Not Available to Industry
Depositor comments: The following acknowledgement must be included in all research publications and other outputs: “pLSB-HYG was created with the support of the Wellcome Trust [095021], [200885], [203149]”. The following statement must be included on all submissions of original research to peer-reviewed journals: “pLSB-HYG was created with the support of the Wellcome Trust [095021], [200885], [203149]”.
How to cite: pLSB-HYG was a gift from Robin Allshire (Addgene plasmid # 166699 ; http://n2t.net/addgene:166699 ; RRID:Addgene_166699)
