[The description below was written by a language model from this plasmid's Addgene catalogue record and pLannotate feature annotations shown in this document.]
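Description:
pLSB-HYG is a single-plasmid CRISPR/Cas9 vector for genome editing in the fission yeast Schizosaccharomyces pombe, combining an sgRNA expression cassette and Cas9 on an episomal shuttle backbone of about 12 kb. In E. coli it is propagated through a high-copy ColE1/pUC-type origin with ampicillin selection (AmpR). In S. pombe it replicates autonomously through ars1 and is selected with hygromycin via the hphMX6 marker, which ends in the Ashbya gossypii TEF terminator.

The Streptococcus pyogenes Cas9 coding sequence, codon-optimised for S. pombe, is driven by the adh15 promoter (annotated in the feature table as the S. pombe adh1 promoter, to which it evidently matches) and terminated by the S. cerevisiae CYC1 terminator. The sgRNA cassette uses a tRNA element as its promoter, followed by a superfolder GFP coding sequence with bacterial rrnB T1 and T7Te terminators, then the S. pyogenes gRNA scaffold and a SUP4 terminator. The position of the GFP unit between the tRNA and the scaffold suggests a placeholder that is replaced when a custom spacer is inserted by Golden Gate cloning, which would allow visual screening of bacterial colonies. The record itself states only that the vector is Golden Gate-ready. Remnants of lacZα, lacI, rop, bom and short hus5 matches are backbone fragments with no stated function.

Two sequence records accompany the entry. The full 12,007 nt record carries hphMX6 as catalogued. The shorter 11,551 nt analyzer record instead shows a TEF promoter–nourseothricin acetyltransferase–TEF terminator marker, and so appears to correspond to a nourseothricin-resistant sibling rather than to this hygromycin version.
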