Features (pLannotate 1.2.2; 26 found; start..end, strand, type, name):
      1..47      +  misc_feature   bom (fragment): basis of mobility region from pBR322
     53..207     -  CDS            lacZα (fragment): LacZα fragment of β-galactosidase; lacZ fragment
    321..417     +  ncRNA          tRNA: Accession: RF00005 - tRNA
    662..1375    +  CDS            superfolder GFP: GFP variant that folds robustly even when fused to poorly folded proteins (Pédelacq et al., 2006)
   1387..1458    +  terminator     rrnB T1 terminator: transcription terminator T1 from the E. coli rrnB gene
   1474..1501    +  terminator     T7Te terminator: phage T7 early transcription terminator
   1515..1590    +  misc_RNA       gRNA scaffold: guide RNA scaffold for the Streptococcus pyogenes CRISPR/Cas9 system
   1600..1619    +  terminator     SUP4 terminator: transcription terminator for the S. cerevisiae SUP4 tRNA gene
   1662..1684    -  protein_bind   lac operator (fragment): The lac repressor binds to the lac operator to inhibit transcription in E. coli. This inhibition can be relieved by adding lactose or isopropyl-β-D-thiogalactopyranoside (IPTG). lac repressor encoded by lacI
   1688..1718    -  promoter       lac promoter: promoter for the E. coli lac operon
   1733..1754    -  protein_bind   CAP binding site: CAP binding activates transcription in the presence of cAMP. E. coli catabolite activator protein
   1767..1859    -  CDS            lacI (fragment): lac repressor; lacI; The lac repressor binds to the lac operator to inhibit transcription in E. coli. This inhibition can be relieved by adding lactose or isopropyl-β-D-thiogalactopyranoside (IPTG).
   2042..2630    -  rep_origin     ori: high-copy-number ColE1/pMB1/pBR322/pUC origin of replication
   2801..3661    -  CDS            AmpR: β-lactamase; bla; confers resistance to ampicillin, carbenicillin, and related antibiotics
   3662..3766    -  promoter       AmpR promoter: bla
   3799..4540    +  promoter       adh1 promoter: promoter for the Schizosaccharomyces pombe adh1 gene encoding alcohol dehydrogenase
   4542..4560    -  misc_feature   MCS (fragment): pUC18/19 multiple cloning site
   4561..8664    +  CDS            cas9: CAS9_STRP1 - Also known as csn1 From Streptococcus pyogenes serotype M1.
   8715..8962    +  terminator     CYC1 terminator: S. cerevisiae CYC1; transcription terminator for CYC1
   9036..9071    +  CDS            rop (fragment): Rop protein, which maintains plasmids at low copy number; rop
   9173..9222    +  misc_feature   bom (fragment): basis of mobility region from pBR322
   9232..9297    -  CDS            hus5 (fragment): UBC9_SCHPO - Also known as ubc9. Experimental evidence at protein level: Swiss-Prot protein existence level 1. Catalyzes the covalent attachment of ubiquitin-like protein SUMO/Smt3 to other proteins. Required for efficient recovery from DNA damage or S-phase arrest and normal mitosis. This may be as part of a checkpoint independent recovery process. From Schizosaccharomyces pombe (strain 972 / ATCC 24843) (Fission yeast).
   9351..9416    -  CDS            hus5 (fragment): UBC9_SCHPO - Also known as ubc9. Experimental evidence at protein level: Swiss-Prot protein existence level 1. Catalyzes the covalent attachment of ubiquitin-like protein SUMO/Smt3 to other proteins. Required for efficient recovery from DNA damage or S-phase arrest and normal mitosis. This may be as part of a checkpoint independent recovery process. From Schizosaccharomyces pombe (strain 972 / ATCC 24843) (Fission yeast).
   9577..10358   +  rep_origin     ars1: Schizosaccharomyces pombe autonomously replicating sequence ars1
  10435..12007   +  gene           hphMX6: yeast selectable marker conferring hygromycin resistance
  11810..12007   +  terminator     TEF terminator: Ashbya gossypii TEF terminator
>Addgene plasmid #166699 | pLSB-HYG | addgene full sequence | sequence record 474294 | Addgene NGS Result
GGTGTGAAATACCGCACAGATGCGTAAGGAGAAAATACCGCATCAGGCGCCATTCGCCATTCAGGCTGCG
CAACTGTTGGGAAGGGCGATCGGTGCGGGCCTCTTCGCTATTACGCCAGCTGGCGAAAGGGGGATGTGCT
GCAAGGCGATTAAGTTGGGTAACGCCAGGGTTTTCCCAGTCACGACGTTGTAAAACGACGGCCAGTGTTG
TAAAACGACGGCCAGTACCATTTGAGCATTGGAAACTTCCTATCAAAAATTACATAGAAATTTTTGATTT
TGGCTATATAAATTACATTTCATGATAAATGTACAGCTAAAGTCACTATGTCCGAGTGGTTAAGGAGTTA
GACTTCAATCCTGTATTCTAGTCATCTAATGGGCTTTGCCCGCGCAGGTTCAAATCCTGCTGGTGACGGA
TGGCCGGCATGGTCCCAGCCTCCTCGCTGGCGCCGGCTGGGCAACACCTTCGGGTGGCGAATGGGACTAG
AGACCGAAAGTGAAACGTGATTTCATGCGTCATTTTGAACATTTTGTAAATCTTATTTAATAATGTGTGC
GGCAATTCACATTTAATTTATGAATGTTTTCTTAACATCGCGGCAACTCAAGAAACGGCAGGTTCGGATC
TTAGCTACTAGAGAAAGAGGAGAAATACTAGATGCGTAAAGGCGAAGAGCTGTTCACTGGTGTCGTCCCT
ATTCTGGTGGAACTGGATGGTGATGTCAACGGTCATAAGTTTTCCGTGCGTGGCGAGGGTGAAGGTGACG
CAACTAATGGTAAACTGACGCTGAAGTTCATCTGTACTACTGGTAAACTGCCGGTTCCTTGGCCGACTCT
GGTAACGACGCTGACTTATGGTGTTCAGTGCTTTGCTCGTTATCCGGACCATATGAAGCAGCATGACTTC
TTCAAGTCCGCCATGCCGGAAGGCTATGTGCAGGAACGCACGATTTCCTTTAAGGATGACGGCACGTACA
AAACGCGTGCGGAAGTGAAATTTGAAGGCGATACCCTGGTAAACCGCATTGAGCTGAAAGGCATTGACTT
TAAAGAGGACGGCAATATCCTGGGCCATAAGCTGGAATACAATTTTAACAGCCACAATGTTTACATCACC
GCCGATAAACAAAAAAATGGCATTAAAGCGAATTTTAAAATTCGCCACAACGTGGAGGATGGCAGCGTGC
AGCTGGCTGATCACTACCAGCAAAACACTCCAATCGGTGATGGTCCTGTTCTGCTGCCAGACAATCACTA
TCTGAGCACGCAAAGCGTTCTGTCTAAAGATCCGAACGAGAAACGCGATCATATGGTTCTGCTGGAGTTC
GTAACCGCAGCGGGCATCACGCATGGTATGGATGAACTGTACAAATGACCAGGCATCAAATAAAACGAAA
GGCTCAGTCGAAAGACTGGGCCTTTCGTTTTATCTGTTGTTTGTCGGTGAACGCTCTCTACTAGAGTCAC
ACTGGCTCACCTTCGGGTGGGCCTTTCTGCGTTTATAGGTCTCAGTTTTAGAGCTAGAAATAGCAAGTTA
AAATAAGGCTAGTCCGTTATCAACTTGAAAAAGTGGCACCGAGTCGGTGCTTTTTCATTTTTTTTTGTTT
TTTATGTCTGTCATAGCTGTTTCCTGTGTGTCATAGCTGTTTCCTGTGTGAAATTGTTATCCGCTCACAA
TTCCACACAACATACGAGCCGGAAGCATAAAGTGTAAAGCCTGGGGTGCCTAATGAGTGAGCTAACTCAC
ATTAATTGCGTTGCGCTCACTGCCCGCTTTCCAGTCGGGAAACCTGTCGTGCCAGCTGCATTAATGAATC
GGCCAACGCGCGGGGAGAGGCGGTTTGCGTATTGGGCGCTCTTCCGCTTCCTCGCTCACTGACTCGCTGC
GCTCGGTCGTTCGGCTGCGGCGAGCGGTATCAGCTCACTCAAAGGCGGTAATACGGTTATCCACAGAATC
AGGGGATAACGCAGGAAAGAACATGTGAGCAAAAGGCCAGCAAAAGGCCAGGAACCGTAAAAAGGCCGCG
TTGCTGGCGTTTTTCCATAGGCTCCGCCCCCCTGACGAGCATCACAAAAATCGACGCTCAAGTCAGAGGT
GGCGAAACCCGACAGGACTATAAAGATACCAGGCGTTTCCCCCTGGAAGCTCCCTCGTGCGCTCTCCTGT
TCCGACCCTGCCGCTTACCGGATACCTGTCCGCCTTTCTCCCTTCGGGAAGCGTGGCGCTTTCTCATAGC
TCACGCTGTAGGTATCTCAGTTCGGTGTAGGTCGTTCGCTCCAAGCTGGGCTGTGTGCACGAACCCCCCG
TTCAGCCCGACCGCTGCGCCTTATCCGGTAACTATCGTCTTGAGTCCAACCCGGTAAGACACGACTTATC
GCCACTGGCAGCAGCCACTGGTAACAGGATTAGCAGAGCGAGGTATGTAGGCGGTGCTACAGAGTTCTTG
AAGTGGTGGCCTAACTACGGCTACACTAGAAGAACAGTATTTGGTATCTGCGCTCTGCTGAAGCCAGTTA
CCTTCGGAAAAAGAGTTGGTAGCTCTTGATCCGGCAAACAAACCACCGCTGGTAGCGGTGGTTTTTTTGT
TTGCAAGCAGCAGATTACGCGCAGAAAAAAAGGATCTCAAGAAGATCCTTTGATCTTTTCTACGGGGTCT
GACGCTCAGTGGAACGAAAACTCACGTTAAGGGATTTTGGTCATGAGATTATCAAAAAGGATCTTCACCT
AGATCCTTTTAAATTAAAAATGAAGTTTTAAATCAATCTAAAGTATATATGAGTAAACTTGGTCTGACAG
TTACCAATGCTTAATCAGTGAGGCACCTATCTCAGCGATCTGTCTATTTCGTTCATCCATAGTTGCCTGA
CTCCCCGTCGTGTAGATAACTACGATACGGGAGGGCTTACCATCTGGCCCCAGTGCTGCAATGATACCGC
GAGAACCACGCTCACCGGCTCCAGATTTATCAGCAATAAACCAGCCAGCCGGAAGGGCCGAGCGCAGAAG
TGGTCCTGCAACTTTATCCGCCTCCATCCAGTCTATTAATTGTTGCCGGGAAGCTAGAGTAAGTAGTTCG
CCAGTTAATAGTTTGCGCAACGTTGTTGCCATTGCTACAGGCATCGTGGTGTCACGCTCGTCGTTTGGTA
TGGCTTCATTCAGCTCCGGTTCCCAACGATCAAGGCGAGTTACATGATCCCCCATGTTGTGCAAAAAAGC
GGTTAGCTCCTTCGGTCCTCCGATCGTTGTCAGAAGTAAGTTGGCCGCAGTGTTATCACTCATGGTTATG
GCAGCACTGCATAATTCTCTTACTGTCATGCCATCCGTAAGATGCTTTTCTGTGACTGGTGAGTACTCAA
CCAAGTCATTCTGAGAATAGTGTATGCGGCGACCGAGTTGCTCTTGCCCGGCGTCAATACGGGATAATAC
CGCGCCACATAGCAGAACTTTAAAAGTGCTCATCATTGGAAAACGTTCTTCGGGGCGAAAACTCTCAAGG
ATCTTACCGCTGTTGAGATCCAGTTCGATGTAACCCACTCGTGCACCCAACTGATCTTCAGCATCTTTTA
CTTTCACCAGCGTTTCTGGGTGAGCAAAAACAGGAAGGCAAAATGCCGCAAAAAAGGGAATAAGGGCGAC
ACGGAAATGTTGAATACTCATACTCTTCCTTTTTCAATATTATTGAAGCATTTATCAGGGTTATTGTCTC
ATGAGCGGATACATATTTGAATGTATTTAGAAAAATAAACAAATAGGGGTTCCGCGCACATTTCCCCGAA
AAGTGCCACCTGACGCATGCCCTACAACAACTAAGAAAATGGCTATCATGCGGAAGCTGGTGAGAAGAAC
AGCATCGGGACAAGGGAAGGAAGAACAAAGACAAAGAAAACAAAAGAAAGCAATTGAAAACAAAACAAAA
CAATTTTCATTCCTTCTCTTATCATTCCTTTTCTTTTCTTTTCTCTCATTCAACGCACTCCATCGTATCC
GTATTCCTCTTATTTTTTCTCTTTCTCTATATCCATTTCTTTCTCTCTAGGTGTGTCCTCTCTCTCTCTT
CAATTTCTCTACTCCGCATTCCAACGCATCCTTCCCCCAACCTCCCATTTCCTCCTTACGGCCCGATAGC
GATCGTCTTTCCCTCGCTATCACTCGCTACCGGCCCCTCCTCTGCACCGTAACCTCCTACGTATTTACCA
TATCATAAAGTTTTTTCCGACGCTTATCGCTGACCCCCTGTCGCCCTCCTATTGGCTTCCGGATTATCTT
CTTGTCCATAAGGTGATCCATGCTTCCTGAAGATTCCCGAAATGTGTCCACTTTGGCGGGGAATCATTCC
ATCCACTTCTTTCTCTCTCGCTTTCCTCATTCGGCGCTCCCCTTCCGCGTCTCATTGGTCTTCCGCTCCG
TTTTTGCTTTGCCGATGTTACTTGGGGAGAGGTGCGATAATCCTTTCGCAAAAACTCGGTTTGACGCCTC
CCATGGTAAATATAGTGGGTGGTGGACAGGTGCCTTCGCTTTTCTTTAAGCAAGAGAATTGCTGCAGGTC
GACTCTAGAGATGGATAAGAAATACTCTATTGGCCTTGATATCGGAACTAACAGTGTAGGTTGGGCAGTC
ATAACAGATGAATACAAAGTTCCATCTAAGAAATTTAAAGTCCTTGGAAACACTGACCGACATAGTATAA
AAAAGAATTTAATCGGCGCATTGCTTTTCGACTCTGGTGAAACGGCAGAAGCCACCCGATTGAAACGAAC
AGCAAGACGTCGATATACGCGAAGAAAGAACCGTATTTGCTATCTTCAGGAGATTTTTTCTAATGAAATG
GCTAAGGTCGACGACTCCTTTTTCCACAGATTGGAGGAAAGTTTCCTTGTCGAAGAGGACAAAAAACACG
AGCGTCACCCTATCTTCGGAAACATTGTAGACGAAGTGGCATATCATGAAAAGTATCCTACGATATACCA
TTTGCGTAAAAAGTTGGTCGACTCAACGGACAAGGCAGATTTGCGTTTGATATACTTGGCTCTTGCCCAC
ATGATTAAATTTCGTGGCCATTTCTTAATTGAAGGTGACCTTAACCCAGATAACAGTGATGTGGACAAGT
TGTTCATTCAATTGGTTCAGACCTACAATCAATTATTTGAGGAAAACCCAATCAATGCATCTGGCGTAGA
TGCAAAGGCTATTCTTTCCGCACGCCTTTCAAAATCACGCCGATTAGAGAATCTTATCGCTCAGTTACCT
GGCGAGAAGAAAAATGGCTTGTTCGGTAATTTGATCGCTTTGAGTTTGGGCCTTACACCAAATTTTAAGT
CCAACTTCGATCTTGCAGAAGATGCCAAATTACAATTAAGTAAGGATACGTACGACGATGATTTGGACAA
TTTACTTGCACAAATCGGTGACCAATATGCCGATCTTTTCTTGGCAGCTAAAAATTTATCAGACGCAATT
TTATTGTCCGATATCCTTCGTGTGAACACCGAAATTACCAAGGCCCCACTTAGTGCTTCCATGATAAAAC
GCTATGATGAGCATCATCAGGACTTAACATTACTTAAAGCCTTGGTGCGCCAACAATTACCCGAAAAGTA
CAAAGAAATATTCTTCGACCAGTCCAAGAACGGTTATGCCGGCTACATCGATGGTGGTGCATCACAGGAG
GAGTTCTACAAATTCATTAAACCAATCTTAGAAAAAATGGATGGTACCGAAGAGTTATTGGTAAAGTTAA
ATCGCGAAGACTTGCTTCGCAAACAACGAACATTCGACAACGGCTCCATCCCTCATCAAATTCACCTTGG
CGAATTACATGCCATCTTACGCAGACAAGAAGACTTTTATCCATTCTTGAAGGATAACCGCGAGAAAATT
GAGAAGATCCTTACCTTTAGAATTCCATACTACGTAGGCCCTTTGGCTAGAGGCAACTCCAGATTTGCAT
GGATGACCAGAAAATCTGAGGAAACCATCACGCCCTGGAACTTCGAAGAAGTCGTAGATAAGGGCGCAAG
TGCACAGTCCTTTATTGAAAGAATGACCAATTTTGATAAGAACTTACCTAACGAAAAGGTCTTACCAAAG
CATAGTTTACTTTATGAATACTTCACGGTGTACAACGAATTAACAAAAGTCAAATACGTTACTGAGGGAA
TGAGAAAGCCTGCATTCTTGTCCGGAGAACAAAAGAAGGCCATAGTTGACCTTCTTTTCAAAACGAATCG
AAAGGTCACGGTAAAACAACTTAAGGAGGATTACTTTAAGAAGATAGAATGCTTTGATAGTGTTGAGATA
TCAGGTGTTGAAGACCGATTCAATGCATCATTGGGAACGTACCACGACCTTTTGAAGATCATAAAAGATA
AAGATTTTTTAGACAATGAGGAGAACGAAGACATTTTAGAAGACATCGTTTTGACACTTACGTTATTTGA
GGACAGAGAGATGATCGAGGAGCGTCTTAAAACGTATGCACATTTATTCGACGACAAAGTGATGAAACAA
CTTAAGCGCAGAAGATATACCGGTTGGGGAAGACTTTCTCGAAAGTTGATCAACGGCATCCGCGATAAGC
AAAGTGGAAAAACCATTTTGGATTTCTTAAAGTCTGATGGCTTTGCTAATCGCAACTTCATGCAATTGAT
TCATGACGATTCATTAACTTTCAAGGAAGACATACAGAAGGCCCAAGTTTCAGGTCAGGGAGATAGTTTG
CACGAGCACATCGCTAATTTAGCTGGTTCCCCTGCTATAAAAAAGGGTATACTTCAAACCGTAAAAGTCG
TAGATGAGTTGGTAAAAGTCATGGGCAGACATAAACCAGAAAATATAGTAATTGAGATGGCCCGAGAAAA
TCAAACGACGCAAAAGGGCCAAAAAAACTCTAGAGAAAGAATGAAGCGTATCGAGGAGGGCATAAAGGAG
TTGGGTTCTCAGATATTGAAGGAGCACCCCGTTGAGAACACTCAGCTTCAGAATGAGAAGCTTTATTTAT
ATTATTTACAAAACGGTCGTGATATGTATGTGGATCAGGAGTTGGACATAAACAGATTGTCAGATTACGA
TGTGGATCATATCGTCCCCCAATCATTCTTAAAGGACGATTCAATTGACAACAAAGTTCTTACGCGTAGT
GACAAGAACAGAGGCAAATCAGACAATGTACCTAGTGAGGAAGTAGTGAAAAAGATGAAGAACTATTGGA
GACAACTTCTTAATGCTAAGTTAATAACGCAGCGAAAGTTTGATAACTTAACTAAAGCCGAACGTGGCGG
ACTTTCAGAGTTGGATAAAGCAGGCTTTATCAAACGTCAATTGGTAGAGACTCGTCAGATCACTAAGCAT
GTGGCCCAAATACTTGATTCACGCATGAATACTAAGTACGATGAAAACGATAAATTGATTCGTGAGGTTA
AGGTAATCACGTTGAAATCTAAGCTTGTTTCCGACTTTCGTAAGGATTTTCAATTCTACAAGGTTCGAGA
GATTAATAATTACCACCATGCACATGACGCATACTTGAACGCAGTCGTAGGTACAGCATTGATCAAGAAG
TACCCAAAATTAGAGTCAGAATTTGTCTACGGTGACTACAAAGTATATGATGTCCGAAAGATGATAGCCA
AGTCTGAGCAAGAGATAGGAAAGGCCACAGCTAAGTATTTTTTTTACTCCAACATTATGAATTTCTTTAA
GACAGAGATTACTTTAGCTAACGGTGAAATACGAAAAAGACCCCTTATCGAAACGAATGGAGAGACAGGT
GAGATTGTTTGGGACAAAGGTCGAGATTTCGCCACTGTGAGAAAAGTCTTGAGTATGCCACAGGTCAATA
TTGTTAAGAAAACAGAAGTACAGACTGGTGGATTTTCTAAAGAATCCATTTTGCCCAAGAGAAATTCCGA
CAAACTTATTGCACGCAAGAAGGATTGGGATCCCAAGAAATACGGCGGTTTCGACAGTCCCACTGTAGCA
TACTCAGTGTTGGTCGTGGCTAAGGTGGAAAAGGGTAAGTCTAAGAAGCTTAAATCTGTGAAGGAATTGC
TTGGTATCACGATCATGGAGCGCTCATCTTTTGAGAAAAATCCTATAGACTTTCTTGAAGCTAAAGGCTA
TAAAGAGGTGAAAAAGGACCTTATAATTAAGTTACCAAAGTACTCTCTTTTCGAACTTGAGAACGGACGC
AAGAGAATGCTTGCCAGTGCTGGAGAATTACAGAAGGGTAATGAGTTAGCATTGCCATCAAAGTACGTAA
ACTTCTTATATTTAGCCTCCCACTATGAGAAATTAAAGGGTTCACCCGAGGACAATGAACAAAAGCAATT
ATTCGTAGAACAACATAAACACTATTTGGACGAAATTATAGAGCAAATCTCTGAATTTTCCAAAAGAGTG
ATTTTAGCTGACGCAAATCTTGATAAGGTTTTATCTGCCTATAACAAGCATCGCGACAAACCCATCAGAG
AACAAGCCGAAAATATCATTCACTTATTCACACTTACGAATCTTGGAGCCCCTGCCGCTTTCAAGTATTT
TGATACTACCATAGACCGTAAACGCTATACGTCTACTAAGGAAGTCTTAGACGCCACTCTTATTCACCAA
AGTATAACCGGCTTGTATGAGACAAGAATTGATTTGTCTCAATTGGGCGGCGACAGCAGGGCTGACCCCA
AGAAGAAGAGGAAGGTGTGATTTTGGACCTCGAGTCATGTAATTAGTTATGTCACGCTTACATTCACGCC
CTCCCCCCACATCCGCTCTAACCGAAAAGGAAGGAGTTAGACAACCTGAAGTCTAGGTCCCTATTTATTT
TTTTATAGTTATGTTAGTATTAAGAACGTTATTTATATTTCAAATTTTTCTTTTTTTTCTGTACAGACGC
GTGTACGCATGTAACATTATACTGAAAACCTTGCTTGAGAAGGTTTTGGGACGCTCGAAGGCTTTAATTT
GCGATCCCCGTCTAAGAAACCATTATTATCATGACATTAACCTATAAAAATAGGCGTATCACGAGGCCCT
TTCGTCTCGCGCGTTTCGGTGATGACGGTGAAAACCTCTGACACATGCAGCTCCCGGAGACGGTCACAGC
TTGTCTGTAAGCGGATGCCGGGAGCAGACAAGCCCGTCAGGGCGCGTCAGCGGGTGTTGGCGGGTGTCGG
GGCTGGCTTAACTATGCGGCATCAGAGCAGATTGTACTGAGAGTGCACCATACCATCGATGGCCAACCTT
CCAATTCATTAAATCGAGTCCTCCATCAGATGATTTACAAGGTTTTGCATAGAATCCCTAAGTAAGAGAA
GTTGTTAGTGATTTCTTCAAGTTTACTAAAATTTACATACAAATGGATGATCTCTTCTCCATTGTTTCCT
TTCTTCTTGCAAACGCGTTTTACAAAGAGATGACATGCTATTTTCTGATTATTTTTTTCTATAGTTTTCT
ATTTTGTACGTCCTTGGGAGTCCGAAATGTAAAATCGGGGTATGGTTAGTAGCGGCAGCGTTCATTATGG
TATATAAAAGATAAAAAGTAGGGGCAAGCGAGACAGAATGGGATACAAGGGCATCGTCTATAATTATAGC
TAAAAATTGTATTTTAATTTGTATTTTTTGTAATTTTATTTCTCATTGTTTTACTTAAAATGAATGCGAA
TTAGAGAAAACTTCAACGAAATGTCAAAATAAGCTCAGCAAAATATACAATTTTAGGGAAAGCGATCAGC
AACTTATTCTCCGTTGTAGATTCTTTTTCTTCATAAATTCCAACAATGTAACTGCCAATTGATTTTTCTC
TAGATGCTAATAAATTGAAACTAATGAATATAATAACACAGGTTTTGATAAATTGTAAACTCTTACTCAA
AAAAAGAATGTTAAAACTAATTTAACCTTTTTATAAAGGCTCATGGCGTTAAAGAGGATAGTAAAAATTC
TACAATTTTTTAATTTAATGTCACAATTGTCTTGCGAATATAATTCTATTAATTTTCGCTAACTGCTGTT
TTAGTACTATTACTTTCAATATGCCTTATATGCAACTTTAATTCATGAAGAATGCAATATTTTTGCAATC
TTTCTTGTACTGAGCGCTTTTTATCATTTAGTACTCATTATTTAATTTTTCAGTAAAGGGCAATAAATAA
ATTTGTAGAAGATGCAATGTAATCTCCTCTATCCTTTTGCTCATATGTTTATGAGTATACCTAGTCTAGA
AAGGCTTGTATTTAAAATATTATTCAATAAAAATTCACAATTTTTACGACATGTGCTACCATTCACTTAA
CTTCCTGATTATAAAATTGGTTCGTTTATACTAATTACTTAAGTACCTTTAACTAAACAAAATGCCTATA
TATATATTAATTTACAATGAGTGTCAGATAAGTCACTATGTCCGAGTGGTTAAGGAGTTAGACTCGCCAT
CGAAATGGAGGCCCAGAATACCCTCCTTGACAGTCTTGACGTGCGCAGCTCAGGGGCATGATGTGACTGT
CGCCCGTACATTTAGCCCATACATCCCCATGTATAATCATTTGCATCCATACATTTTGATGGCCGCACGG
CGCGAAGCAAAAATTACGGCTCCTCGCTGCGGACCTGCGAGCAGGGAAACGCTCCCCTCACAGACGCGTT
GAATTGTCCCCACGCCGCGCCCCTGTAGAGAAATATAAAAGGTTAGGATTTGCCACTGAGGTTCTTCTTT
CATATACTTCCTTTTAAAATCTTGCTAGGATACAGTTCTCACATCACATCCGAACATAAACAACCATGGG
TAAAAAGCCTGAACTCACCGCGACGTCTGTCGAGAAGTTTCTGATCGAAAAGTTCGACAGCGTCTCCGAC
CTGATGCGGCTCTCGGAGGGCGAAGAATCTCGTGCTTTCAGCTTCGATGTAGGAGGGCGTGGATATGTCC
TGCGGGTAAATAGCTGCGCCGATGGTTTCTACAAAGATCGTTATGTTTATCGGCACTTTGCATCGGCCGC
GCTCCCGATTCCGGAAGTGCTTGACATTGGGGAATTCAGCGAGAGCCTGACCTATTGCATCTCCCGCCGT
GCACAGGGTGTCACGTTGCAAGACCTGCCTGAAACCGAACTGCCCGCTGTTCTGCAGCCGGTCGCGGAGG
CCATGGATGCGATCGCTGCGGCCGATCTTAGCCAGACGAGCGGGTTCGGCCCATTCGGACCGCAAGGAAT
CGGTCAATACACTACATGGCGTGATTTCATATGCGCGATTGCTGATCCCCATGTGTATCACTGGCAAACT
GTGATGGACGACACCGTCGGTGCGTCCGTCGCGCAGGCTCTCGATGAGCTGATGCTTTGGGCCGAGGACT
GCCCCGAAGTCCGGCACCTCGTGCACGCGGATTTCGGCTCCAACAATGTCCTGACGGACAATGGCCGCAT
AACAGCGGTCATTGACTGGAGCGAGGCGATGTTCGGGGATTCCCAATACGAGGTCGCCAACATCTTCTTC
TGGAGGCCGTGGTTGGCTTGTATGGAGCAGCAGACGCGCTACTTCGAGCGGAGGCATCCGGAGCTTGCAG
GATCGCCGCGGCTCCGGGCGTATATGCTCCGCATTGGTCTTGACCAACTCTATCAGAGCTTGGTTGACGG
CAATTTCGATGATGCAGCTTGGGCGCAGGGTCGATGCGACGCAATCGTCCGATCCGGAGCCGGGACTGTC
GGGCGTACACAAATCGCCCGCAGAAGCGCGGCCGTCTGGACCGATGGCTGTGTAGAAGTACTCGCCGATA
GTGGAAACCGACGCCCCAGCACTCGTCCGAGGGCAAAGGAATAATCAGTACTGACAATAAAAAGATTCTT
GTTTTCAAGAACTTGTCATTTGTATAGTTTTTTTATATTGTAGTTGTTCTATTTTAATCAAATGTTAGCG
TGATTTATATTTTTTTTCGCCTCGACATCATCTGCCCAGATGCGAAGTTAAGTGCGCAGAAAGTAATATC
ATGCGTCAATCGTATGTGAATGCTGGTCGCTATACTG
