Features (pLannotate 1.2.2; 27 found; start..end, strand, type, name):
      6..27      -  protein_bind   CAP binding site: CAP binding activates transcription in the presence of cAMP. E. coli catabolite activator protein
     40..132     -  CDS            lacI (fragment): lac repressor; lacI; The lac repressor binds to the lac operator to inhibit transcription in E. coli. This inhibition can be relieved by adding lactose or isopropyl-β-D-thiogalactopyranoside (IPTG).
    315..903     -  rep_origin     ori: high-copy-number ColE1/pMB1/pBR322/pUC origin of replication
   1074..1934    -  CDS            AmpR: β-lactamase; bla; confers resistance to ampicillin, carbenicillin, and related antibiotics
   1935..2039    -  promoter       AmpR promoter: bla
   2072..2813    +  promoter       adh1 promoter: promoter for the Schizosaccharomyces pombe adh1 gene encoding alcohol dehydrogenase
   2815..2833    -  misc_feature   MCS (fragment): pUC18/19 multiple cloning site
   2834..6937    +  CDS            cas9: CAS9_STRP1 - Also known as csn1 From Streptococcus pyogenes serotype M1.
   6988..7235    +  terminator     CYC1 terminator: S. cerevisiae CYC1; transcription terminator for CYC1
   7309..7344    +  CDS            rop (fragment): Rop protein, which maintains plasmids at low copy number; rop
   7446..7495    +  misc_feature   bom (fragment): basis of mobility region from pBR322
   7505..7570    -  CDS            hus5 (fragment): UBC9_SCHPO - Also known as ubc9. Experimental evidence at protein level: Swiss-Prot protein existence level 1. Catalyzes the covalent attachment of ubiquitin-like protein SUMO/Smt3 to other proteins. Required for efficient recovery from DNA damage or S-phase arrest and normal mitosis. This may be as part of a checkpoint independent recovery process. From Schizosaccharomyces pombe (strain 972 / ATCC 24843) (Fission yeast).
   7624..7689    -  CDS            hus5 (fragment): UBC9_SCHPO - Also known as ubc9. Experimental evidence at protein level: Swiss-Prot protein existence level 1. Catalyzes the covalent attachment of ubiquitin-like protein SUMO/Smt3 to other proteins. Required for efficient recovery from DNA damage or S-phase arrest and normal mitosis. This may be as part of a checkpoint independent recovery process. From Schizosaccharomyces pombe (strain 972 / ATCC 24843) (Fission yeast).
   7850..8631    +  rep_origin     ars1: Schizosaccharomyces pombe autonomously replicating sequence ars1
   8705..9048    +  promoter       TEF promoter: Ashbya gossypii TEF promoter
   9055..9619    +  CDS            NrsR (fragment): nourseothricin acetyltransferase; Streptomyces noursei nat1; confers resistance to nourseothricin
   9627..9824    +  terminator     TEF terminator: Ashbya gossypii TEF terminator
   9825..9871    +  misc_feature   bom (fragment): basis of mobility region from pBR322
   9877..10031   -  CDS            lacZα (fragment): LacZα fragment of β-galactosidase; lacZ fragment
  10145..10241   +  ncRNA          tRNA: Accession: RF00005 - tRNA
  10486..11199   +  CDS            superfolder GFP: GFP variant that folds robustly even when fused to poorly folded proteins (Pédelacq et al., 2006)
  11211..11282   +  terminator     rrnB T1 terminator: transcription terminator T1 from the E. coli rrnB gene
  11298..11325   +  terminator     T7Te terminator: phage T7 early transcription terminator
  11339..11414   +  misc_RNA       gRNA scaffold: guide RNA scaffold for the Streptococcus pyogenes CRISPR/Cas9 system
  11424..11443   +  terminator     SUP4 terminator: transcription terminator for the S. cerevisiae SUP4 tRNA gene
  11486..11508   -  protein_bind   lac operator (fragment): The lac repressor binds to the lac operator to inhibit transcription in E. coli. This inhibition can be relieved by adding lactose or isopropyl-β-D-thiogalactopyranoside (IPTG). lac repressor encoded by lacI
  11512..11542   -  promoter       lac promoter: promoter for the E. coli lac operon
>Addgene plasmid #166699 | pLSB-HYG Sequencing Result | analyzer sequence | sequence record 329408
GCCTAATGAGTGAGCTAACTCACATTAATTGCGTTGCGCTCACTGCCCGCTTTCCAGTCGGGAAACCTGT
CGTGCCAGCTGCATTAATGAATCGGCCAACGCGCGGGGAGAGGCGGTTTGCGTATTGGGCGCTCTTCCGC
TTCCTCGCTCACTGACTCGCTGCGCTCGGTCGTTCGGCTGCGGCGAGCGGTATCAGCTCACTCAAAGGCG
GTAATACGGTTATCCACAGAATCAGGGGATAACGCAGGAAAGAACATGTGAGCAAAAGGCCAGCAAAAGG
CCAGGAACCGTAAAAAGGCCGCGTTGCTGGCGTTTTTCCATAGGCTCCGCCCCCCTGACGAGCATCACAA
AAATCGACGCTCAAGTCAGAGGTGGCGAAACCCGACAGGACTATAAAGATACCAGGCGTTTCCCCCTGGA
AGCTCCCTCGTGCGCTCTCCTGTTCCGACCCTGCCGCTTACCGGATACCTGTCCGCCTTTCTCCCTTCGG
GAAGCGTGGCGCTTTCTCATAGCTCACGCTGTAGGTATCTCAGTTCGGTGTAGGTCGTTCGCTCCAAGCT
GGGCTGTGTGCACGAACCCCCCGTTCAGCCCGACCGCTGCGCCTTATCCGGTAACTATCGTCTTGAGTCC
AACCCGGTAAGACACGACTTATCGCCACTGGCAGCAGCCACTGGTAACAGGATTAGCAGAGCGAGGTATG
TAGGCGGTGCTACAGAGTTCTTGAAGTGGTGGCCTAACTACGGCTACACTAGAAGAACAGTATTTGGTAT
CTGCGCTCTGCTGAAGCCAGTTACCTTCGGAAAAAGAGTTGGTAGCTCTTGATCCGGCAAACAAACCACC
GCTGGTAGCGGTGGTTTTTTTGTTTGCAAGCAGCAGATTACGCGCAGAAAAAAAGGATCTCAAGAAGATC
CTTTGATCTTTTCTACGGGGTCTGACGCTCAGTGGAACGAAAACTCACGTTAAGGGATTTTGGTCATGAG
ATTATCAAAAAGGATCTTCACCTAGATCCTTTTAAATTAAAAATGAAGTTTTAAATCAATCTAAAGTATA
TATGAGTAAACTTGGTCTGACAGTTACCAATGCTTAATCAGTGAGGCACCTATCTCAGCGATCTGTCTAT
TTCGTTCATCCATAGTTGCCTGACTCCCCGTCGTGTAGATAACTACGATACGGGAGGGCTTACCATCTGG
CCCCAGTGCTGCAATGATACCGCGAGAACCACGCTCACCGGCTCCAGATTTATCAGCAATAAACCAGCCA
GCCGGAAGGGCCGAGCGCAGAAGTGGTCCTGCAACTTTATCCGCCTCCATCCAGTCTATTAATTGTTGCC
GGGAAGCTAGAGTAAGTAGTTCGCCAGTTAATAGTTTGCGCAACGTTGTTGCCATTGCTACAGGCATCGT
GGTGTCACGCTCGTCGTTTGGTATGGCTTCATTCAGCTCCGGTTCCCAACGATCAAGGCGAGTTACATGA
TCCCCCATGTTGTGCAAAAAAGCGGTTAGCTCCTTCGGTCCTCCGATCGTTGTCAGAAGTAAGTTGGCCG
CAGTGTTATCACTCATGGTTATGGCAGCACTGCATAATTCTCTTACTGTCATGCCATCCGTAAGATGCTT
TTCTGTGACTGGTGAGTACTCAACCAAGTCATTCTGAGAATAGTGTATGCGGCGACCGAGTTGCTCTTGC
CCGGCGTCAATACGGGATAATACCGCGCCACATAGCAGAACTTTAAAAGTGCTCATCATTGGAAAACGTT
CTTCGGGGCGAAAACTCTCAAGGATCTTACCGCTGTTGAGATCCAGTTCGATGTAACCCACTCGTGCACC
CAACTGATCTTCAGCATCTTTTACTTTCACCAGCGTTTCTGGGTGAGCAAAAACAGGAAGGCAAAATGCC
GCAAAAAAGGGAATAAGGGCGACACGGAAATGTTGAATACTCATACTCTTCCTTTTTCAATATTATTGAA
GCATTTATCAGGGTTATTGTCTCATGAGCGGATACATATTTGAATGTATTTAGAAAAATAAACAAATAGG
GGTTCCGCGCACATTTCCCCGAAAAGTGCCACCTGACGCATGCCCTACAACAACTAAGAAAATGGCTATC
ATGCGGAAGCTGGTGAGAAGAACAGCATCGGGACAAGGGAAGGAAGAACAAAGACAAAGAAAACAAAAGA
AAGCAATTGAAAACAAAACAAAACAATTTTCATTCCTTCTCTTATCATTCCTTTTCTTTTCTTTTCTCTC
ATTCAACGCACTCCATCGTATCCGTATTCCTCTTATTTTTTCTCTTTCTCTATATCCATTTCTTTCTCTC
TAGGTGTGTCCTCTCTCTCTCTTCAATTTCTCTACTCCGCATTCCAACGCATCCTTCCCCCAACCTCCCA
TTTCCTCCTTACGGCCCGATAGCGATCGTCTTTCCCTCGCTATCACTCGCTACCGGCCCCTCCTCTGCAC
CGTAACCTCCTACGTATTTACCATATCATAAAGTTTTTTCCGACGCTTATCGCTGACCCCCTGTCGCCCT
CCTATTGGCTTCCGGATTATCTTCTTGTCCATAAGGTGATCCATGCTTCCTGAAGATTCCCGAAATGTGT
CCACTTTGGCGGGGAATCATTCCATCCACTTCTTTCTCTCTCGCTTTCCTCATTCGGCGCTCCCCTTCCG
CGTCTCATTGGTCTTCCGCTCCGTTTTTGCTTTGCCGATGTTACTTGGGGAGAGGTGCGATAATCCTTTC
GCAAAAACTCGGTTTGACGCCTCCCATGGTAAATATAGTGGGTGGTGGACAGGTGCCTTCGCTTTTCTTT
AAGCAAGAGAATTGCTGCAGGTCGACTCTAGAGATGGATAAGAAATACTCTATTGGCCTTGATATCGGAA
CTAACAGTGTAGGTTGGGCAGTCATAACAGATGAATACAAAGTTCCATCTAAGAAATTTAAAGTCCTTGG
AAACACTGACCGACATAGTATAAAAAAGAATTTAATCGGCGCATTGCTTTTCGACTCTGGTGAAACGGCA
GAAGCCACCCGATTGAAACGAACAGCAAGACGTCGATATACGCGAAGAAAGAACCGTATTTGCTATCTTC
AGGAGATTTTTTCTAATGAAATGGCTAAGGTCGACGACTCCTTTTTCCACAGATTGGAGGAAAGTTTCCT
TGTCGAAGAGGACAAAAAACACGAGCGTCACCCTATCTTCGGAAACATTGTAGACGAAGTGGCATATCAT
GAAAAGTATCCTACGATATACCATTTGCGTAAAAAGTTGGTCGACTCAACGGACAAGGCAGATTTGCGTT
TGATATACTTGGCTCTTGCCCACATGATTAAATTTCGTGGCCATTTCTTAATTGAAGGTGACCTTAACCC
AGATAACAGTGATGTGGACAAGTTGTTCATTCAATTGGTTCAGACCTACAATCAATTATTTGAGGAAAAC
CCAATCAATGCATCTGGCGTAGATGCAAAGGCTATTCTTTCCGCACGCCTTTCAAAATCACGCCGATTAG
AGAATCTTATCGCTCAGTTACCTGGCGAGAAGAAAAATGGCTTGTTCGGTAATTTGATCGCTTTGAGTTT
GGGCCTTACACCAAATTTTAAGTCCAACTTCGATCTTGCAGAAGATGCCAAATTACAATTAAGTAAGGAT
ACGTACGACGATGATTTGGACAATTTACTTGCACAAATCGGTGACCAATATGCCGATCTTTTCTTGGCAG
CTAAAAATTTATCAGACGCAATTTTATTGTCCGATATCCTTCGTGTGAACACCGAAATTACCAAGGCCCC
ACTTAGTGCTTCCATGATAAAACGCTATGATGAGCATCATCAGGACTTAACATTACTTAAAGCCTTGGTG
CGCCAACAATTACCCGAAAAGTACAAAGAAATATTCTTCGACCAGTCCAAGAACGGTTATGCCGGCTACA
TCGATGGTGGTGCATCACAGGAGGAGTTCTACAAATTCATTAAACCAATCTTAGAAAAAATGGATGGTAC
CGAAGAGTTATTGGTAAAGTTAAATCGCGAAGACTTGCTTCGCAAACAACGAACATTCGACAACGGCTCC
ATCCCTCATCAAATTCACCTTGGCGAATTACATGCCATCTTACGCAGACAAGAAGACTTTTATCCATTCT
TGAAGGATAACCGCGAGAAAATTGAGAAGATCCTTACCTTTAGAATTCCATACTACGTAGGCCCTTTGGC
TAGAGGCAACTCCAGATTTGCATGGATGACCAGAAAATCTGAGGAAACCATCACGCCCTGGAACTTCGAA
GAAGTCGTAGATAAGGGCGCAAGTGCACAGTCCTTTATTGAAAGAATGACCAATTTTGATAAGAACTTAC
CTAACGAAAAGGTCTTACCAAAGCATAGTTTACTTTATGAATACTTCACGGTGTACAACGAATTAACAAA
AGTCAAATACGTTACTGAGGGAATGAGAAAGCCTGCATTCTTGTCCGGAGAACAAAAGAAGGCCATAGTT
GACCTTCTTTTCAAAACGAATCGAAAGGTCACGGTAAAACAACTTAAGGAGGATTACTTTAAGAAGATAG
AATGCTTTGATAGTGTTGAGATATCAGGTGTTGAAGACCGATTCAATGCATCATTGGGAACGTACCACGA
CCTTTTGAAGATCATAAAAGATAAAGATTTTTTAGACAATGAGGAGAACGAAGACATTTTAGAAGACATC
GTTTTGACACTTACGTTATTTGAGGACAGAGAGATGATCGAGGAGCGTCTTAAAACGTATGCACATTTAT
TCGACGACAAAGTGATGAAACAACTTAAGCGCAGAAGATATACCGGTTGGGGAAGACTTTCTCGAAAGTT
GATCAACGGCATCCGCGATAAGCAAAGTGGAAAAACCATTTTGGATTTCTTAAAGTCTGATGGCTTTGCT
AATCGCAACTTCATGCAATTGATTCATGACGATTCATTAACTTTCAAGGAAGACATACAGAAGGCCCAAG
TTTCAGGTCAGGGAGATAGTTTGCACGAGCACATCGCTAATTTAGCTGGTTCCCCTGCTATAAAAAAGGG
TATACTTCAAACCGTAAAAGTCGTAGATGAGTTGGTAAAAGTCATGGGCAGACATAAACCAGAAAATATA
GTAATTGAGATGGCCCGAGAAAATCAAACGACGCAAAAGGGCCAAAAAAACTCTAGAGAAAGAATGAAGC
GTATCGAGGAGGGCATAAAGGAGTTGGGTTCTCAGATATTGAAGGAGCACCCCGTTGAGAACACTCAGCT
TCAGAATGAGAAGCTTTATTTATATTATTTACAAAACGGTCGTGATATGTATGTGGATCAGGAGTTGGAC
ATAAACAGATTGTCAGATTACGATGTGGATCATATCGTCCCCCAATCATTCTTAAAGGACGATTCAATTG
ACAACAAAGTTCTTACGCGTAGTGACAAGAACAGAGGCAAATCAGACAATGTACCTAGTGAGGAAGTAGT
GAAAAAGATGAAGAACTATTGGAGACAACTTCTTAATGCTAAGTTAATAACGCAGCGAAAGTTTGATAAC
TTAACTAAAGCCGAACGTGGCGGACTTTCAGAGTTGGATAAAGCAGGCTTTATCAAACGTCAATTGGTAG
AGACTCGTCAGATCACTAAGCATGTGGCCCAAATACTTGATTCACGCATGAATACTAAGTACGATGAAAA
CGATAAATTGATTCGTGAGGTTAAGGTAATCACGTTGAAATCTAAGCTTGTTTCCGACTTTCGTAAGGAT
TTTCAATTCTACAAGGTTCGAGAGATTAATAATTACCACCATGCACATGACGCATACTTGAACGCAGTCG
TAGGTACAGCATTGATCAAGAAGTACCCAAAATTAGAGTCAGAATTTGTCTACGGTGACTACAAAGTATA
TGATGTCCGAAAGATGATAGCCAAGTCTGAGCAAGAGATAGGAAAGGCCACAGCTAAGTATTTTTTTTAC
TCCAACATTATGAATTTCTTTAAGACAGAGATTACTTTAGCTAACGGTGAAATACGAAAAAGACCCCTTA
TCGAAACGAATGGAGAGACAGGTGAGATTGTTTGGGACAAAGGTCGAGATTTCGCCACTGTGAGAAAAGT
CTTGAGTATGCCACAGGTCAATATTGTTAAGAAAACAGAAGTACAGACTGGTGGATTTTCTAAAGAATCC
ATTTTGCCCAAGAGAAATTCCGACAAACTTATTGCACGCAAGAAGGATTGGGATCCCAAGAAATACGGCG
GTTTCGACAGTCCCACTGTAGCATACTCAGTGTTGGTCGTGGCTAAGGTGGAAAAGGGTAAGTCTAAGAA
GCTTAAATCTGTGAAGGAATTGCTTGGTATCACGATCATGGAGCGCTCATCTTTTGAGAAAAATCCTATA
GACTTTCTTGAAGCTAAAGGCTATAAAGAGGTGAAAAAGGACCTTATAATTAAGTTACCAAAGTACTCTC
TTTTCGAACTTGAGAACGGACGCAAGAGAATGCTTGCCAGTGCTGGAGAATTACAGAAGGGTAATGAGTT
AGCATTGCCATCAAAGTACGTAAACTTCTTATATTTAGCCTCCCACTATGAGAAATTAAAGGGTTCACCC
GAGGACAATGAACAAAAGCAATTATTCGTAGAACAACATAAACACTATTTGGACGAAATTATAGAGCAAA
TCTCTGAATTTTCCAAAAGAGTGATTTTAGCTGACGCAAATCTTGATAAGGTTTTATCTGCCTATAACAA
GCATCGCGACAAACCCATCAGAGAACAAGCCGAAAATATCATTCACTTATTCACACTTACGAATCTTGGA
GCCCCTGCCGCTTTCAAGTATTTTGATACTACCATAGACCGTAAACGCTATACGTCTACTAAGGAAGTCT
TAGACGCCACTCTTATTCACCAAAGTATAACCGGCTTGTATGAGACAAGAATTGATTTGTCTCAATTGGG
CGGCGACAGCAGGGCTGACCCCAAGAAGAAGAGGAAGGTGTGATTTTGGACCTCGAGTCATGTAATTAGT
TATGTCACGCTTACATTCACGCCCTCCCCCCACATCCGCTCTAACCGAAAAGGAAGGAGTTAGACAACCT
GAAGTCTAGGTCCCTATTTATTTTTTTATAGTTATGTTAGTATTAAGAACGTTATTTATATTTCAAATTT
TTCTTTTTTTTCTGTACAGACGCGTGTACGCATGTAACATTATACTGAAAACCTTGCTTGAGAAGGTTTT
GGGACGCTCGAAGGCTTTAATTTGCGATCCCCGTCTAAGAAACCATTATTATCATGACATTAACCTATAA
AAATAGGCGTATCACGAGGCCCTTTCGTCTCGCGCGTTTCGGTGATGACGGTGAAAACCTCTGACACATG
CAGCTCCCGGAGACGGTCACAGCTTGTCTGTAAGCGGATGCCGGGAGCAGACAAGCCCGTCAGGGCGCGT
CAGCGGGTGTTGGCGGGTGTCGGGGCTGGCTTAACTATGCGGCATCAGAGCAGATTGTACTGAGAGTGCA
CCATACCATCGATGGCCAACCTTCCAATTCATTAAATCGAGTCCTCCATCAGATGATTTACAAGGTTTTG
CATAGAATCCCTAAGTAAGAGAAGTTGTTAGTGATTTCTTCAAGTTTACTAAAATTTACATACAAATGGA
TGATCTCTTCTCCATTGTTTCCTTTCTTCTTGCAAACGCGTTTTACAAAGAGATGACATGCTATTTTCTG
ATTATTTTTTTCTATAGTTTTCTATTTTGTACGTCCTTGGGAGTCCGAAATGTAAAATCGGGGTATGGTT
AGTAGCGGCAGCGTTCATTATGGTATATAAAAGATAAAAAGTAGGGGCAAGCGAGACAGAATGGGATACA
AGGGCATCGTCTATAATTATAGCTAAAAATTGTATTTTAATTTGTATTTTTTGTAATTTTATTTCTCATT
GTTTTACTTAAAATGAATGCGAATTAGAGAAAACTTCAACGAAATGTCAAAATAAGCTCAGCAAAATATA
CAATTTTAGGGAAAGCGATCAGCAACTTATTCTCCGTTGTAGATTCTTTTTCTTCATAAATTCCAACAAT
GTAACTGCCAATTGATTTTTCTCTAGATGCTAATAAATTGAAACTAATGAATATAATAACACAGGTTTTG
ATAAATTGTAAACTCTTACTCAAAAAAAGAATGTTAAAACTAATTTAACCTTTTTATAAAGGCTCATGGC
GTTAAAGAGGATAGTAAAAATTCTACAATTTTTTAATTTAATGTCACAATTGTCTTGCGAATATAATTCT
ATTAATTTTCGCTAACTGCTGTTTTAGTACTATTACTTTCAATATGCCTTATATGCAACTTTAATTCATG
AAGAATGCAATATTTTTGCAATCTTTCTTGTACTGAGCGCTTTTTATCATTTAGTACTCATTATTTAATT
TTTCAGTAAAGGGCAATAAATAAATTTGTAGAAGATGCAATGTAATCTCCTCTATCCTTTTGCTCATATG
TTTATGAGTATACCTAGTCTAGAAAGGCTTGTATTTAAAATATTATTCAATAAAAATTCACAATTTTTAC
GACATGTGCTACCATTCACTTAACTTCCTGATTATAAAATTGGTTCGTTTATACTAATTACTTAAGTACC
TTTAACTAAACAAAATGCCTATATATATATTAATTTACAATGAGTGTCAGATAAGTCACTATGTCCGAGT
GGTTAAGGAGTTAGACTCGCCATCGACATGGAGGCCCAGAATACCCTCCTTGACAGTCTTGACGTGCGCA
GCTCAGGGGCATGATGTGACTGTCGCCCGTACATTTAGCCCATACATCCCCATGTATAATCATTTGCATC
CATACATTTTGATGGCCGCACGGCGCGAAGCAAAAATTACGGCTCCTCGCTGCAGACCTGCGAGCAGGGA
AACGCTCCCCTCACAGACGCGTTGAATTGTCCCCACGCCGCGCCCCTGTAGAGAAATATAAAAGGTTAGG
ATTTGCCACTGAGGTTCTTCTTTCATATACTTCCTTTTAAAATCTTGCTAGGATACAGTTCTCACATCAC
ATCCGAACATAAACAACCATGGGTACCACTCTTGACGACACGGCTTACCGGTACCGCACCAGTGTCCCGG
GGGACGCCGAGGCCATCGAGGCACTGGATGGGTCCTTCACCACCGACACCGTCTTCCGCGTCACCGCCAC
CGGGGACGGCTTCACCCTGCGGGAGGTGCCGGTGGACCCGCCCCTGACCAAGGTGTTCCCCGACGACGAA
TCGGACGACGAATCGGACGACGGGGAGGACGGCGACCCGGACTCCCGGACGTTCGTCGCGTACGGGGACG
ACGGCGACCTGGCGGGCTTCGTGGTCGTCTCGTACTCCGGCTGGAACCGCCGGCTGACCGTCGAGGACAT
CGAGGTCGCCCCGGAGCACCGGGGGCACGGGGTCGGGCGCGCGTTGATGGGGCTCGCGACGGAGTTCGCC
CGCGAGCGGGGCGCCGGGCACCTCTGGCTGGAGGTCACCAACGTCAACGCACCGGCGATCCACGCGTACC
GGCGGATGGGGTTCACCCTCTGCGGCCTGGACACCGCCCTGTACGACGGCACCGCCTCGGACGGCGAGCA
GGCGCTCTACATGAGCATGCCCTGCCCCTAATCAGTACTGACAATAAAAAGATTCTTGTTTTCAAGAACT
TGTCATTTGTATAGTTTTTTTATATTGTAGTTGTTCTATTTTAATCAAATGTTAGCGTGATTTATATTTT
TTTTCGCCTCGACATCATCTGCCCAGATGCGAAGTTAAGTGCGCAGAAAGTAATATCATGCGTCAATCGT
ATGTGAATGCTGGTCGCTATACTGGGTGTGAAATACCGCACAGATGCGTAAGGAGAAAATACCGCATCAG
GCGCCATTCGCCATTCAGGCTGCGCAACTGTTGGGAAGGGCGATCGGTGCGGGCCTCTTCGCTATTACGC
CAGCTGGCGAAAGGGGGATGTGCTGCAAGGCGATTAAGTTGGGTAACGCCAGGGTTTTCCCAGTCACGAC
GTTGTAAAACGACGGCCAGTGTTGTAAAACGACGGCCAGTACCATTTGAGCATTGGAAACTTCCTATCAA
AAATTACATAGAAATTTTTGATTTTGGCTATATAAATTACATTTCATGATAAATGTACAGCTAAAGTCAC
TATGTCCGAGTGGTTAAGGAGTTAGACTTCAATCCTGTATTCTAGTCATCTAATGGGCTTTGCCCGCGCA
GGTTCAAATCCTGCTGGTGACGGATGGCCGGCATGGTCCCAGCCTCCTCGCTGGCGCCGGCTGGGCAACA
CCTTCGGGTGGCGAATGGGACTAGAGACCGAAAGTGAAACGTGATTTCATGCGTCATTTTGAACATTTTG
TAAATCTTATTTAATAATGTGTGCGGCAATTCACATTTAATTTATGAATGTTTTCTTAACATCGCGGCAA
CTCAAGAAACGGCAGGTTCGGATCTTAGCTACTAGAGAAAGAGGAGAAATACTAGATGCGTAAAGGCGAA
GAGCTGTTCACTGGTGTCGTCCCTATTCTGGTGGAACTGGATGGTGATGTCAACGGTCATAAGTTTTCCG
TGCGTGGCGAGGGTGAAGGTGACGCAACTAATGGTAAACTGACGCTGAAGTTCATCTGTACTACTGGTAA
ACTGCCGGTTCCTTGGCCGACTCTGGTAACGACGCTGACTTATGGTGTTCAGTGCTTTGCTCGTTATCCG
GACCATATGAAGCAGCATGACTTCTTCAAGTCCGCCATGCCGGAAGGCTATGTGCAGGAACGCACGATTT
CCTTTAAGGATGACGGCACGTACAAAACGCGTGCGGAAGTGAAATTTGAAGGCGATACCCTGGTAAACCG
CATTGAGCTGAAAGGCATTGACTTTAAAGAGGACGGCAATATCCTGGGCCATAAGCTGGAATACAATTTT
AACAGCCACAATGTTTACATCACCGCCGATAAACAAAAAAATGGCATTAAAGCGAATTTTAAAATTCGCC
ACAACGTGGAGGATGGCAGCGTGCAGCTGGCTGATCACTACCAGCAAAACACTCCAATCGGTGATGGTCC
TGTTCTGCTGCCAGACAATCACTATCTGAGCACGCAAAGCGTTCTGTCTAAAGATCCGAACGAGAAACGC
GATCATATGGTTCTGCTGGAGTTCGTAACCGCAGCGGGCATCACGCATGGTATGGATGAACTGTACAAAT
GACCAGGCATCAAATAAAACGAAAGGCTCAGTCGAAAGACTGGGCCTTTCGTTTTATCTGTTGTTTGTCG
GTGAACGCTCTCTACTAGAGTCACACTGGCTCACCTTCGGGTGGGCCTTTCTGCGTTTATAGGTCTCAGT
TTTAGAGCTAGAAATAGCAAGTTAAAATAAGGCTAGTCCGTTATCAACTTGAAAAAGTGGCACCGAGTCG
GTGCTTTTTCATTTTTTTTTGTTTTTTATGTCTGTCATAGCTGTTTCCTGTGTGTCATAGCTGTTTCCTG
TGTGAAATTGTTATCCGCTCACAATTCCACACAACATACGAGCCGGAAGCATAAAGTGTAAAGCCTGGGG
T
